Addgene plasmid #33152: pRS315-nls-T7-RNAP
Depositing lab: Michael Rosbash. Depositing organization: Brandeis University. Publication: T7 RNA polymerase-directed transcripts are processed in yeast and link 3' end formation to mRNA nuclear export. Dower K, Rosbash M. RNA. 2002 May;8(5):686-97. 10.1017/S1355838202024068 PubMed 12022234.
Backbone
  Vector backbone: pRS315 GPD
  Vector type: Yeast Expression
  Selectable markers: LEU2
Growth in bacteria
  Bacterial resistance: Ampicillin, 100 μg/mL
  Growth temperature: 37°C
  Growth strain: TG1
  Copy number: Unknown
Gene/Insert
  Gene/Insert name: T7 RNAP (alt name: T7 RNA Polymerase)
  Species: E. coli [BL21(DE3)]
  Insert size (bp): 3000
  Promoter: GPD
  Tag / fusion protein: SV40 NLS (N terminal on insert)
  Cloning method: Restriction Enzyme; 5′ cloning site BamHI (not destroyed); 3′ cloning site SalI (not destroyed)
  Sequencing primers: 5′ GPDpro-F
Terms and licenses: Academic/Nonprofit Terms; Industry Terms: Not Available to Industry
How to cite: pRS315-nls-T7-RNAP was a gift from Michael Rosbash (Addgene plasmid # 33152)
