[The description below was written by a language model from this plasmid's Addgene catalogue record.]
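Description:
pRS315-nls-T7-RNAP is a yeast expression plasmid built on a pRS315 backbone that carries a GPD promoter cassette. The pRS315 series are yeast–E. coli shuttle vectors of the centromeric (CEN/ARS, low-copy) type. No feature table accompanies this entry, however, so the replication elements are inferred from the backbone name, and the catalogue lists the bacterial copy number as unknown. Selection in yeast is by the LEU2 auxotrophic marker, which complements leucine auxotrophy in leu2 strains. In E. coli the plasmid is maintained under ampicillin selection.

The insert, about 3 kb, encodes bacteriophage T7 RNA polymerase. Its source is recorded as E. coli BL21(DE3), a strain that carries the phage polymerase gene on an integrated prophage. It was cloned between BamHI and SalI sites, both of which were preserved. An SV40 nuclear localization signal is fused to the N terminus of the polymerase, and expression is driven by the GPD (glyceraldehyde-3-phosphate dehydrogenase, TDH3) promoter, a strong constitutive yeast promoter. Together these parts should give constitutive production of T7 RNA polymerase that is directed into the yeast nucleus, where it can transcribe templates placed under a T7 promoter independently of the host RNA polymerases. The transcription terminator downstream of the insert is not stated in the record.

The associated publication title indicates the intended use. T7 polymerase-directed transcripts were generated in yeast to examine how they are processed, and to relate 3′ end formation to the nuclear export of mRNA. The plasmid would therefore normally be paired with a separate reporter construct bearing a T7 promoter.
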