>Addgene plasmid #33152 | pRS315-nls-T7-RNAP | addgene partial sequence | sequence record 55171 | GPDpro-F 5'-CGGTAGGTATTGATTGTAATTCTG-3'
ATTCTACTTTTATAGTTAGTCTTTTTTTTAGTTTTAAAACACCAAGAACTTAGTTTCGAATAAACACACA
TAAACAAACAAAGGATCCATGCTCGAGCCTCCAAAAAAGAAGAGAAAGGTCAACACGATTAACATCGCTA
AGAACGACTTCTCTGACATCGAACTGGCTGCTATCCCGTTCAACACTCTGGCTGACCATTACGGTGAGCG
TTTAGCTCGCGAACAGTTGGCCCTTGAGCATGAGTCTTACGAGATGGGTGAAGCACGCTTCCGCAAGATG
TTTGAGCGTCAACTTAAAGCTGGTGAGGTTGCGGATAACGCTGCCGCCAAGCCTCTCATCACTACCCTAC
TCCCTAAGATGATTGCACGCATCAACGACTGGTTTGAGGAAGTGAAAGCTAAGCGCGGCAAGCGCCCGAC
AGCCTTCCAGTTCCTGCAAGAAATCAAGCCGGAAGCCGTAGCGTACATCACCATTAAGACCACTCTGGCT
TGCCTAACCAGTGCTGACAATACAACCGTTCAGGCTGTAGCAAGCGCAATCGGTCGGGCCATTGAGGACG
AGGCTCGCTTCGGTCGTATCCGTGACCTTGAAGCTAAGCACTTCAAGAAAAACGTTGAGGAACAACTCAA
CAAGCGCGTAGGGCACGTCTACAAGAAAGCATTTATGCAAGTTGTCGAGGCTGACATGCTCTCTAAGGGT
CTACTCGGTGGCGAGGCGTGGTCTTCGTGGCATAAGG
