>Addgene plasmid #33152 | pRS315-nls-T7-RNAP | addgene partial sequence | sequence record 107328 | T7RNAP-3 5'-CGCGAACGCGAAGTCCGACTC-3'
CCTTTAGCCGGAAGTGCTGGCATTTTGTCCAATTGAGACTCGTGCAACTGGTCAGCGAACTGGTCGTAGA
AATCAGCCAGTACATCACAAGACTCATATGTGTCAACCATAGTTTCGCGCACTGCTTTGAACAGGTTCGC
AGCGTCAGCCGGAATGGTACCGAAGGAGTCGTGAATCAGTGCAAAAGATTCGATTCCGTACTTCTCGTGT
GCCCACACTACAGTCTTACGAAGGTGGCTACCGTCTTGGCTGTGTACAAAGTTAGGAGCGATACCAGACT
CCTGTTTGTGTGCATCAATCTCGCTATCTTTGTTGGTGTTAATGGTAGGCTGTAAGCGGAACTGACCGAG
GAACATCAGGTTCAAGCGCGTCTGAATAGGCTTCTTGTATTCCTGCCACACAGGGAAACCATCAGGAGTT
ACCCAATGCACAGCGCAACGCTTGCGAAGAATCTCTCCAGTCTTCTTATCTTTGACCTCAGCAGCCAGCA
GCCAGCAGCTTAGCAGCAGACTTAAGCCAGTTCATTGCTTCAACCGCAGCTACCACCGTCACGCTCACAG
ATTCCCAAATCAGCTTAGCCATGTATCCAGCAGCCTGATTCGGCTGAGTGAACATCAGACCCTTGCCGGA
ATCAATAGCTGGCTGAATGGTATCTTCCAGCACTTGTTGACGGAAGCCGAACTCTTTGGACCCGTAAGCC
AGCGTCATGACTGAACGCTTAGTCACACTGCGAGTAACACCGTAAGCCAGCCATTGACCAGCCAGTGCCT
TAGTGCCCAGCTTG
